Addgene plasmid #157020: pD649-HAsp-IGSF10(Trunc2)-Fc(DAPA)-AviTag-6xHis
Purpose: Mammalian expression of cell-surface protein partial extracellular domain fused to Fc(DAPA)-Avi-6xHis. Protein is secreted from cells.
Depositing lab: Chris Garcia. Depositing organization: Stanford University. Publication: A Human IgSF Cell-Surface Interactome Reveals a Complex Network of Protein-Protein Interactions. Wojtowicz WM, Vielmetter J, Fernandes RA, Siepe DH, Eastman CL, Chisholm GB, Cox S, Klock H, Anderson PW, Rue SM, Miller JJ, Glaser SM, Bragstad ML, Vance J, Lam AW, Lesley SA, Zinn K, Garcia KC. Cell. 2020 Aug 20;182(4):1027-1043.e17. doi: 10.1016/j.cell.2020.07.025. PubMed 32822567.
Backbone
  Vector backbone: pD649
  Backbone size w/o insert (bp): 6106
  Vector type: Mammalian Expression
Growth in bacteria
  Bacterial resistance: Ampicillin, 100 μg/mL
  Growth temperature: 37°C
  Growth strain: DH5alpha
  Copy number: High Copy
Gene/Insert
  Gene/Insert name: IGSF10 (alt name: IGS10)
  Species: H. sapiens (human)
  Insert size (bp): 2958
  Mutation: Fc region of human IgG contains D265A and P329A mutations (DAPA)
  Entrez Gene: IGSF10 (a.k.a. CMF608)
  Promoter: CMV/SP6
  Tag / fusion protein: Fc(DAPA)-AviTag-6xHis (C terminal on backbone)
  Cloning method: Restriction Enzyme; 5′ cloning site GCGGCCGC (not destroyed); 3′ cloning site GGCGCGCC (not destroyed)
  Sequencing primers: 5′ ATTTAGGTGACACTATAG; 3′ CACGTACCAGTTGAACTTCACC
Resource information
  A portion of this plasmid was derived from a plasmid made by: synthesis by ThermoFisher
Terms and licenses: Academic/Nonprofit Terms; Industry Terms: Not Available to Industry
Depositor comments: Some plasmids in this collection may have an IS4-like element ISVsa5 family transposase upstream of the CMV promoter.
How to cite: pD649-HAsp-IGSF10(Trunc2)-Fc(DAPA)-AviTag-6xHis was a gift from Chris Garcia (Addgene plasmid # 157020 ; http://n2t.net/addgene:157020 ; RRID:Addgene_157020)
