[The description below was written by a language model from this plasmid's Addgene catalogue record and pLannotate feature annotations shown in this document.]
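Description:
pD649-HAsp-IGSF10(Trunc2)-Fc(DAPA)-AviTag-6xHis is a mammalian expression plasmid of about 9.1 kb, built on the pD649 backbone, that produces a secreted, Fc-fused fragment of the human immunoglobulin superfamily protein IGSF10 (also called CMF608). It is maintained in E. coli as a high-copy plasmid through a ColE1/pUC-type origin and selected with ampicillin via the bla gene. The feature table also shows an SV40 early promoter and a bacterial EM7 promoter upstream of a puromycin N-acetyltransferase coding sequence followed by an SV40 polyadenylation signal, which could in principle allow puromycin selection in mammalian cells, although the record does not state this as an intended use. Small kanamycin-resistance, lacZα, f1 ori and ble matches are annotated only as fragments and are probably backbone remnants.

The expression cassette is driven by the CMV immediate-early enhancer and promoter, followed by a fragment of CMV intron A and an SP6 promoter. The open reading frame begins with a secretion signal (named HAsp in the construct; the annotation software matches a fragment of an immunoglobulin heavy-chain leader here), then a roughly 3 kb partial extracellular region of IGSF10 ("Trunc2"), cloned between preserved restriction sites. This is fused at its C terminus to a human IgG1 Fc carrying the D265A and P329A (DAPA) substitutions, generally used to reduce Fc effector interactions, then an AviTag for site-specific biotinylation and a 6xHis tag for purification; these two tags are listed in the catalogue but not individually annotated. A bGH polyadenylation signal ends the transcript. The plasmid belongs to a collection made for screening human IgSF cell-surface protein interactions. The depositor notes that some plasmids in the collection may carry an IS4-like transposase insertion upstream of the CMV promoter; none is annotated here.
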