Features (pLannotate 1.2.2; 21 found; start..end, strand, type, name):
    119..143     -  CDS            KanR (fragment): aminoglycoside phosphotransferase; aph(3')-Ia; confers resistance to kanamycin
    254..842     +  rep_origin     ori: high-copy-number ColE1/pMB1/pBR322/pUC origin of replication
   1067..1084    +  terminator     rrnB T2 terminator (fragment): transcription terminator T2 from the E. coli rrnB gene
   1109..1128    -  CDS            lacZα (fragment): LacZα fragment of β-galactosidase; lacZ fragment
   1584..1600    +  protein_bind   lac operator: The lac repressor binds to the lac operator to inhibit transcription in E. coli. This inhibition can be relieved by adding lactose or isopropyl-β-D-thiogalactopyranoside (IPTG). lac repressor encoded by lacI
   1843..2146    +  enhancer       CMV enhancer: human cytomegalovirus immediate early enhancer
   2147..2350    +  promoter       CMV promoter: human cytomegalovirus (CMV) immediate early promoter
   2486..2529    +  intron         CMV intron (fragment): modified intron A from human cytomegalovirus
   2581..2599    +  promoter       SP6 promoter: promoter for bacteriophage SP6 RNA polymerase
   2603..2640    +  CDS            IgH signal sequence (fragment): signal sequence from the mouse immunoglobulin heavy chain variable region
   2728..5706    +  CDS            IGSF10 (fragment): IGS10_HUMAN - Also known as CMF608. Experimental evidence at protein level: Swiss-Prot protein existence level 1. Involved in the control of early migration of neurons expressing gonadotropin-releasing hormone (GNRH neurons) (By similarity). May be involved in the maintenance of osteochondroprogenitor cells pool (By similarity). From Homo sapiens (Human).
   5722..6399    +  CDS            IGHG1 (fragment): IGHG1_HUMAN - Experimental evidence at protein level: Swiss-Prot protein existence level 1. Constant region of immunoglobulin heavy chains. Immunoglobulins, also known as antibodies, are membrane-bound or secreted glycoproteins produced by B lymphocytes. In the recognition phase of humoral immunity, the membrane-bound immunoglobulins serve as receptors which, upon binding of a specific antigen, trigger the clonal expansion and differentiation of B lymphocytes into immunoglobulins- secreting plasma cells. Secreted immunoglobulins mediate the effector phase of humoral immunity, which results in
   6614..6725    +  polyA_signal   bGH poly(A) signal: bovine growth hormone polyadenylation signal
   6726..6834    +  rep_origin     f1 ori (fragment): f1 bacteriophage origin of replication; arrow indicates direction of (+) strand synthesis
   6848..7177    +  promoter       SV40 promoter: SV40 enhancer and early promoter
   7225..7272    +  promoter       EM7 promoter: synthetic bacterial promoter&nbsp
   7291..7890    +  CDS            PuroR (fragment): puromycin N-acetyltransferase; pac from Streptomyces; confers resistance to puromycin
   7900..8025    +  CDS            ble (fragment): BLE_KLEPN - Experimental evidence at protein level: Swiss-Prot protein existence level 1. Binding protein with a strong affinity to the bleomycin family of antibiotics. Binds to CL990; an antimitotic-antibiotic compound. From Klebsiella pneumoniae.
   8020..8141    +  polyA_signal   SV40 poly(A) signal: SV40 polyadenylation signal
   8194..9054    -  CDS            AmpR: β-lactamase; bla; confers resistance to ampicillin, carbenicillin, and related antibiotics
   9057..89      -  promoter       AmpR promoter (fragment) (across the origin): bla
>Addgene plasmid #157020 | pD649-HAsp-IGSF10(Trunc2)-Fc(DAPA)-AviTag-6xHis | depositor full sequence | sequence record 303149 | Full Sequence
TTTCAATATTATTGAAGCATTTATCAGGGTTATTGTCTCATGAGCGGATACATATTTGAATGTATTTAGA
AAAATAAACAAATAGGGGTCAGTGTTACAACCAATTAACCAATTCTGAACATTATCGCGAGCCCATTTAT
ACCTGAATATGGCTCATAACACCCCTTGCTCATGACCAAAATCCCTTAACGTGAGTTACGCGCGCGTCGT
TCCACTGAGCGTCAGACCCCGTAGAAAAGATCAAAGGATCTTCTTGAGATCCTTTTTTTCTGCGCGTAAT
CTGCTGCTTGCAAACAAAAAAACCACCGCTACCAGCGGTGGTTTGTTTGCCGGATCAAGAGCTACCAACT
CTTTTTCCGAAGGTAACTGGCTTCAGCAGAGCGCAGATACCAAATACTGTTCTTCTAGTGTAGCCGTAGT
TAGCCCACCACTTCAAGAACTCTGTAGCACCGCCTACATACCTCGCTCTGCTAATCCTGTTACCAGTGGC
TGCTGCCAGTGGCGATAAGTCGTGTCTTACCGGGTTGGACTCAAGACGATAGTTACCGGATAAGGCGCAG
CGGTCGGGCTGAACGGGGGGTTCGTGCACACAGCCCAGCTTGGAGCGAACGACCTACACCGAACTGAGAT
ACCTACAGCGTGAGCTATGAGAAAGCGCCACGCTTCCCGAAGGGAGAAAGGCGGACAGGTATCCGGTAAG
CGGCAGGGTCGGAACAGGAGAGCGCACGAGGGAGCTTCCAGGGGGAAACGCCTGGTATCTTTATAGTCCT
GTCGGGTTTCGCCACCTCTGACTTGAGCGTCGATTTTTGTGATGCTCGTCAGGGGGGCGGAGCCTATGGA
AAAACGCCAGCAACGCGGCCTTTTTACGGTTCCTGGCCTTTTGCTGGCCTTTTGCTCACATGTTCTTTCC
TGCGTTATCCCCTGATTCTGTGGATAACCGTATTACCGCCTTTGAGTGAGCTGATACCGCTCGCCGCAGC
CGAACGACCGAGCGCAGCGAGTCAGTGAGCGAGGAAGCGGAAGGCGAGAGTAGGGAACTGCCAGGCATCA
AACTAAGCAGAAGGCCCCTGACGGATGGCCTTTTTGCGTTTCTACAAACTCTTTCTGTGTTGTAAAACGA
CGGCCAGTCTTAAGCTCGGGCCCCCTGGGCGGTTCTGATAACGAGTAATCGTTAATCCGCAAATAACGTA
AAAACCCGCTTCGGCGGGTTTTTTTATGGGGGGAGTTTAGGGAAAGAGCATTTGTCAGAATATTTAAGGG
CGCCTGTCACTTTGCTTGATATATGAGAATTATTTAACCTTATAAATGAGAAAAAAGCAACGCACTTTAA
ATAAGATACGTTGCTTTTTCGATTGATGAACACCTATAATTAAACTATTCATCTATTATTTATGATTTTT
TGTATATACAATATTTCTAGTTTGTTAAAGAGAATTAAGAAAATAAATCTCGAAAATAATAAAGGGAAAA
TCAGTTTTTGATATCAAAATTATACATGTCAACGATAATACAAAATATAATACAAACTATAAGATGTTAT
CAGTATTTATTATCATTTAGAATAAATTTTGTGTCGCCCTTAATTGTGAGCGGATAACAATTACGAGCTT
CATGCACAGTGGCGTTGACTCAATATTGGCCATTAGCCATATTATTCATTGGTTATATAGCATAAATCAA
TATTGGCTATTGGCCATTGCATACGTTGTATCTATATCATAATATGTACATTTATATTGGCTCATGTCCA
ATATGACCGCCATGTTGGCATTGATTATTGACTAGTTATTAATAGTAATCAATTACGGGGTCATTAGTTC
ATAGCCCATATATGGAGTTCCGCGTTACATAACTTACGGTAAATGGCCCGCCTGGCTGACCGCCCAACGA
CCCCCGCCCATTGACGTCAATAATGACGTATGTTCCCATAGTAACGCCAATAGGGACTTTCCATTGACGT
CAATGGGTGGAGTATTTACGGTAAACTGCCCACTTGGCAGTACATCAAGTGTATCATATGCCAAGTACGC
CCCCTATTGACGTCAATGACGGTAAATGGCCCGCCTGGCATTATGCCCAGTACATGACCTTATGGGACTT
TCCTACTTGGCAGTACATCTACGTATTAGTCATCGCTATTACCATGGTGATGCGGTTTTGGCAGTACATC
AATGGGCGTGGATAGCGGTTTGACTCACGGGGATTTCCAAGTCTCCACCCCATTGACGTCAATGGGAGTT
TGTTTTGGCACCAAAATCAACGGGACTTTCCAAAATGTCGTAACAACTCCGCCCCATTGACGCAAATGGG
CGGTAGGCGTGTACGGTGGGAGGTCTATATAAGCAGAGCTCGTTTAGTGAACCGTCAGATCGCCTGGAGA
CGCCATCCACGCTGTTTTGACCTCCATAGAAGACACCGGGACCGATCCAGCCTCCGCGGCCGGGAACGGT
GCATTGGAACGCGGATTCCCCGTGCCAAGAGTGACGTAAGTACCGCCTATAGAGTCTATAGGCCCACCCC
CTTGGCTTCGTTAGAACGCGGCTACAATTAATACATAACCTTATGTATCATACACATACGATTTAGGTGA
CACTATAGAATAACATCCACTTTGCCTTTCTCTCCACAGGTGTCCACTCCCAGGTCCAACTGCACCTCGG
TTCTATCGAAAACGCGCCTGCTAGCGCCACCATGAAGACCATCATTGCCCTGAGCTACATCTTCTGCCTG
GTGTTCGCTGCGGCCGCCGTGAAAATGAAGGGCCAAAGACCTCTGGAACACGACGGCGAGACAGAAGGCT
CTGGACTGGACGAGAGCAACCCTATCGCTCACCTGAAAGAGCCTCCAGGCGCACAGCTGAGAACAAGCGC
TCTGATGGAAGCCGAAGTGGGCAAGCACACCAGCAGCACCAGCAAGCGGCACAACTACAGAGAGCTGACC
CTGCAGAGAAGAGGCGACAGCACCCACAGACGGTTCAGAGAGAACAGACGGCACTTCCCACCTAGCGCCA
GAAGAATCGATCCCCAGCATTGGGCCGCTCTGCTGGAAAAGGCCAAGAAAAACGCCATGCCTGACAAGCG
CGAGAACACCACCGTTTCTCCACCTCCAGTGGTCACCCAGCTGCCTAACATTCCCGGCGAAGAGGATGAC
AGCTCTGGCATGCTGGCCCTGCACGAGGAATTCATGGTGCCTGCCACAAAGGCCCTGAACCTGCCTGCCA
GAACAGTGACCGCCGACAGCAGAACCATCAGCGACAGCCCCATGACCAACATCAACTACGGCACCGAGTT
CAGCCCCGTGGTCAACTCTCAGATCCTGCCTCCTGAGGAACCCACCGACTTCAAGCTGAGCACCGCCATC
AAGACCACCGCCATGAGCAAGAACATCAACCCCACCATGAGCAGCCAGATCCAGGGCACCACAAACCAGC
ACAGCAGCACAGTGTTCCCTCTGCTGCTGGGCGCCACCGAGTTTCAGGATAGCGATCAGATGGGCAGAGG
CAGAGAGCACTTCCAGAGCAGACCTCCAATCACCGTGCGGACCATGATCAAGGACGTGAACGTGAAGATG
CTGTCCAGCACCACCAACAAACTGCTGCTCGAGTCCGTGAATACCACCAATAGCCACCAGACCAGCGTGC
GGGAAGTGTCCGAGCCTAGACACAACCACTTCTACAGCCACACCACACAGATCCTGTCCACCAGCACATT
CCCCAGCGATCCTCACACAGCCGCTCACTCTCAGTTCCCCATTCCTCGGAACTCTACCGTGAACATCCCT
CTGTTCAGAAGATTCGGCCGGCAGAGAAAGATCGGCGGCAGGGGCAGAATCATCTCCCCATACAGAACCC
CTGTGCTGCGGCGGCACCGGTACTCCATCTTTAGAAGCACCACACGGGGCAGCAGCGAGAAGTCTACCAC
AGCCTTTAGCGCCACCGTGCTGAACGTGACCTGTCTGAGCTGTCTGCCCAGAGAGAGACTGACCACAGCC
ACAGCTGCCCTGAGCTTTCCATCTGCCGCTCCTATCACCTTTCCTAAGGCCGATATCGCCAGAGTGCCCA
GCGAGGAATCTACAACCCTGGTGCAGAATCCACTGCTGCTGCTTGAGAACAAACCCAGCGTGGAAAAGAC
CACACCTACCATCAAGTACTTCCGGACCGAGATCAGCCAAGTGACCCCAACAGGCGCCGTGATGACATAC
GCCCCTACCAGCATTCCCATGGAAAAAACCCACAAAGTGAACGCCAGCTATCCCCGGGTGTCCTCCACAA
ATGAGGCCAAGAGGGACAGCGTGATCACCTCTAGTCTGAGCGGCGCCATCACCAAGCCTCCAATGACCAT
CATTGCCATCACACGGTTCAGCCGGCGGAAGATCCCTTGGCAGCAGAACTTCGTGAACAATCACAACCCC
AAGGGCAGACTGCGGAATCAGCACAAGGTGTCCCTGCAGAAAAGCACAGCCGTGATGCTGCCCAAGACAA
GCCCTGCTCTGCCTCGGGACAAAGTGTCCCCTTTCCACTTCACCACACTGAGCACCAGCGTGATGCAGAT
CCCTAGCAACACCCTGACCACCGCTCACCACACCACCACAAAGACCCACAATCCTGGCAGCCTGCCTACC
AAGAAAGAGCTGCCCTTTCCTCCTCTGAACCCCATGCTGCCCTCCATCATCAGCAAGGACAGCTCCACCA
AGAGCATCATCTCTACCCAGACCGCCATTCCTGCCACCACTCCTACATTTCCCGCCTCCGTGATTACCTA
CGAGACACAGACCGAGCGGAGCAGAGCCCAGACCATTCAGCGGGAACAAGAGCCCCAGAAGAAGAACCGG
ACCGATCCTAACATCAGCCCCGATCAGTCCAGCGGCTTCACAACACCCACAGCCATGACACCACCTGTGC
TGACAACAGCCGAGACAAGCGTGAAGCCTAGCGTGTCCGCCTTCACACACAGCCCTCCAGAGAACACAAC
CGGCATCTCTAGCACCATCAGCTTCCACAGCAGGACCCTGAATCTGACCGACGTGATCGAGGAACTGGCC
CAGGCCTCTACACAGACCCTGAAGTCTACAATCGCCAGCGAGACAACCCTGAGCAGCAAGAGCCACCAGT
CCACCACAACCAGAAAGGCCATCATCCGGCACTCTACAATCCCTCCATTCCTGTCCAGCTCCGCCACACT
GATGCCCGTGCCTATCAGCCCACCTTTCACACAGAGAGCCGTGACCGACAACGTGGCCACACCTATCTCT
GGCCTGATGACCAATACCGTCGTGAAGCTGCACGAGAGCAGCCGGCACAATGCCAAACCTCAGCAGCTGG
TGGCAGAGGTGGCCACATCTCCTAAGGTGCACCCCAACGCCAAGTTCACCATCGGCACCACACACTTCAT
CTACAGCAACCTGCTGCACAGCACCCCTATGCCTGCTCTGACAACCGTGAAGTCCCAGAACAGCAAGCTG
ACCCCATCTCCTTGGGCCGAGAACCAGTTCTGGCACAAGCCCTATAGCGAGATCGCCGAGAAGGGCAAGA
AACCCGAGGTGTCAATGCTGGCCACAACAGGACTGAGCGAGGCCACAACTCTGGTGTCCGATTGGGACGG
ACAGAAGAACACCAAGAAGTCCGACTTCGACAAAAAGCCCGTGCAAGAGGCCACTACCTCCAAGCTGCTG
CCTTTCGATAGCCTGAGCCGGTACATCTTCGAGAAAGGCGCGCCGGGCGGCGACAAGACCCACACCTGCC
CCCCCTGCCCAGCTCCAGAACTGCTGGGAGGGCCTTCCGTGTTCCTGTTCCCCCCCAAGCCCAAGGACAC
CCTGATGATCAGCAGGACCCCCGAGGTGACCTGCGTGGTGGTGGCCGTGTCCCACGAGGACCCAGAGGTG
AAGTTCAACTGGTACGTGGACGGCGTGGAGGTGCACAACGCCAAGACCAAGCCCAGAGAGGAGCAGTACA
ACAGCACCTACAGGGTGGTGTCCGTGCTGACCGTGCTGCACCAGGACTGGCTGAACGGCAAAGAATACAA
GTGCAAAGTCTCCAACAAGGCCCTGGCTGCCCCAATCGAAAAGACAATCAGCAAGGCCAAGGGCCAGCCA
CGGGAGCCCCAGGTGTACACCCTGCCCCCCAGCCGGGAGGAGATGACCAAGAACCAGGTGTCCCTGACCT
GTCTGGTGAAGGGCTTCTACCCCAGCGATATCGCCGTGGAGTGGGAGAGCAACGGCCAGCCCGAGAACAA
CTACAAGACCACCCCCCCAGTGCTGGACAGCGACGGCAGCTTCTTCCTGTACAGCAAGCTGACCGTGGAC
AAGTCCAGGTGGCAGCAGGGCAACGTGTTCAGCTGCAGCGTGATGCACGAGGCCCTGCACAACCACTACA
CCCAGAAGTCCCTGAGCCTGAGCCCCGGCGGCAGCGGTCTTAATGATATTTTCGAGGCTCAGAAGATTGA
GTGGCATGAACACCACCACCATCACCACTAAGGCCGGCCTGTAGTCACTGGCACAACGCGTTACCCGGTA
AGCCAATCGGGTATACACGGTCGTCATACTGCAGACAGGGTTCTTCTACTTTGCAAGATAGTCTTGAGTA
GTAAAATAAATAGATAGAGAAAATCAGCCTCGACTGTGCCTTCTAGTTGCCAGCCATCTGTTGTTTGCCC
CTCCCCCGTGCCTTCCTTGACCCTGGAAGGTGCCACTCCCACTGTCCTTTCCTAATAAAATGAGGAAATT
GCATCACAACACTCAACCCTATCTCGGTCTATTCTTTTGATTTATAAGGGATTTTGCCGATTTCGGCCTA
TTGGTTAAAAAATGAGCTGATTTAACAAAAATTTAACGCGAATTAATTCTGTGGAATGTGTGTCAGTTAG
GGTGTGGAAAGTCCCCAGGCTCCCCAGCAGGCAGAAGTATGCAAAGCATGCATCTCAATTAGTCAGCAAC
CAGGTGTGGAAAGTCCCCAGGCTCCCCAGCAGGCAGAAGTATGCAAAGCATGCATCTCAATTAGTCAGCA
ACCATAGTCCCGCCCCTAACTCCGCCCATCCCGCCCCTAACTCCGCCCAGTTCCGCCCATTCTCCGCCCC
ATGGCTGACTAATTTTTTTTATTTATGCAGAGGCCGAGGCCGCCTCTGCCTCTGAGCTATTCCAGAAGTA
GTGAGGAGGCTTTTTTGGAGGCCTAGGCTTTTGCAAAAAGCTCCCGGGAGCTTGTATATCCATTTTCGGA
TCTGATCAGCACGTGTTGACAATTAATCATCGGCATAGTATATCGGCATAGTATAATACGACAAGGTGAG
GAACTAAACCATGACCGAGTACAAGCCCACGGTGCGCCTCGCCACCCGCGACGACGTCCCCAGGGCCGTA
CGCACCCTCGCCGCCGCGTTCGCCGACTACCCCGCCACGCGCCACACCGTCGATCCGGACCGCCACATCG
AGCGGGTCACCGAGCTGCAAGAACTCTTCCTCACGCGCGTCGGGCTCGACATCGGCAAGGTGTGGGTCGC
GGACGACGGCGCCGCGGTGGCGGTCTGGACCACGCCGGAGAGCGTCGAAGCGGGGGCGGTGTTCGCCGAG
ATCGGCCCGCGCATGGCCGAGTTGAGCGGTTCCCGGCTGGCCGCGCAGCAACAGATGGAAGGCCTCCTGG
CGCCGCACCGGCCCAAGGAGCCCGCGTGGTTCCTGGCCACCGTCGGCGTCTCGCCCGACCACCAGGGCAA
GGGTCTGGGCAGCGCCGTCGTGCTCCCCGGAGTGGAGGCGGCCGAGCGCGCCGGGGTGCCCGCCTTCCTG
GAGACATCCGCGCCCCGCAACCTCCCCTTCTACGAGCGGCTCGGCTTCACCGTCACCGCCGACGTCGAGG
TGCCCGAAGGACCGCGCACCTGGTGCATGACCCGCAAGCCCGGTGCCTGACACGTGCTACGAGATTTCGA
TTCCACCGCCGCCTTCTATGAAAGGTTGGGCTTCGGAATCGTTTTCCGGGACGCCGGCTGGATGATCCTC
CAGCGCGGGGATCTCATGCTGGAGTTCTTCGCCCACCCCAACTTGTTTATTGCAGCTTATAATGGTTACA
AATAAAGCAATAGCATCACAAATTTCACAAATAAAGCATTTTTTTCACTGCATTCTAGTTGTGGTTTGTC
CAAACTCATCAATGTATCTTATCATGTCTGTATACCGTCGACCTCTAGCTAGAGCTTGGCGTAATCATGG
TCATTACCAATGCTTAATCAGTGAGGCACCTATCTCAGCGATCTGTCTATTTCGTTCATCCATAGTTGCC
TGACTCCCCGTCGTGTAGATAACTACGATACGGGAGGGCTTACCATCTGGCCCCAGCGCTGCGATGATAC
CGCGAGAACCACGCTCACCGGCTCCGGATTTATCAGCAATAAACCAGCCAGCCGGAAGGGCCGAGCGCAG
AAGTGGTCCTGCAACTTTATCCGCCTCCATCCAGTCTATTAATTGTTGCCGGGAAGCTAGAGTAAGTAGT
TCGCCAGTTAATAGTTTGCGCAACGTTGTTGCCATCGCTACAGGCATCGTGGTGTCACGCTCGTCGTTTG
GTATGGCTTCATTCAGCTCCGGTTCCCAACGATCAAGGCGAGTTACATGATCCCCCATGTTGTGCAAAAA
AGCGGTTAGCTCCTTCGGTCCTCCGATCGTTGTCAGAAGTAAGTTGGCCGCAGTGTTATCACTCATGGTT
ATGGCAGCACTGCATAATTCTCTTACTGTCATGCCATCCGTAAGATGCTTTTCTGTGACTGGTGAGTACT
CAACCAAGTCATTCTGAGAATAGTGTATGCGGCGACCGAGTTGCTCTTGCCCGGCGTCAATACGGGATAA
TACCGCGCCACATAGCAGAACTTTAAAAGTGCTCATCATTGGAAAACGTTCTTCGGGGCGAAAACTCTCA
AGGATCTTACCGCTGTTGAGATCCAGTTCGATGTAACCCACTCGTGCACCCAACTGATCTTCAGCATCTT
TTACTTTCACCAGCGTTTCTGGGTGAGCAAAAACAGGAAGGCAAAATGCCGCAAAAAAGGGAATAAGGGC
GACACGGAAATGTTGAATACTCATATTCTTCCTT
