>Addgene plasmid #157020 | pD649-HAsp-IGSF10(Trunc2)-Fc(DAPA)-AviTag-6xHis | depositor partial sequence | sequence record 303150 | insert (extracellular domain truncation)
GTGAAAATGAAGGGCCAAAGACCTCTGGAACACGACGGCGAGACAGAAGGCTCTGGACTGGACGAGAGCA
ACCCTATCGCTCACCTGAAAGAGCCTCCAGGCGCACAGCTGAGAACAAGCGCTCTGATGGAAGCCGAAGT
GGGCAAGCACACCAGCAGCACCAGCAAGCGGCACAACTACAGAGAGCTGACCCTGCAGAGAAGAGGCGAC
AGCACCCACAGACGGTTCAGAGAGAACAGACGGCACTTCCCACCTAGCGCCAGAAGAATCGATCCCCAGC
ATTGGGCCGCTCTGCTGGAAAAGGCCAAGAAAAACGCCATGCCTGACAAGCGCGAGAACACCACCGTTTC
TCCACCTCCAGTGGTCACCCAGCTGCCTAACATTCCCGGCGAAGAGGATGACAGCTCTGGCATGCTGGCC
CTGCACGAGGAATTCATGGTGCCTGCCACAAAGGCCCTGAACCTGCCTGCCAGAACAGTGACCGCCGACA
GCAGAACCATCAGCGACAGCCCCATGACCAACATCAACTACGGCACCGAGTTCAGCCCCGTGGTCAACTC
TCAGATCCTGCCTCCTGAGGAACCCACCGACTTCAAGCTGAGCACCGCCATCAAGACCACCGCCATGAGC
AAGAACATCAACCCCACCATGAGCAGCCAGATCCAGGGCACCACAAACCAGCACAGCAGCACAGTGTTCC
CTCTGCTGCTGGGCGCCACCGAGTTTCAGGATAGCGATCAGATGGGCAGAGGCAGAGAGCACTTCCAGAG
CAGACCTCCAATCACCGTGCGGACCATGATCAAGGACGTGAACGTGAAGATGCTGTCCAGCACCACCAAC
AAACTGCTGCTCGAGTCCGTGAATACCACCAATAGCCACCAGACCAGCGTGCGGGAAGTGTCCGAGCCTA
GACACAACCACTTCTACAGCCACACCACACAGATCCTGTCCACCAGCACATTCCCCAGCGATCCTCACAC
AGCCGCTCACTCTCAGTTCCCCATTCCTCGGAACTCTACCGTGAACATCCCTCTGTTCAGAAGATTCGGC
CGGCAGAGAAAGATCGGCGGCAGGGGCAGAATCATCTCCCCATACAGAACCCCTGTGCTGCGGCGGCACC
GGTACTCCATCTTTAGAAGCACCACACGGGGCAGCAGCGAGAAGTCTACCACAGCCTTTAGCGCCACCGT
GCTGAACGTGACCTGTCTGAGCTGTCTGCCCAGAGAGAGACTGACCACAGCCACAGCTGCCCTGAGCTTT
CCATCTGCCGCTCCTATCACCTTTCCTAAGGCCGATATCGCCAGAGTGCCCAGCGAGGAATCTACAACCC
TGGTGCAGAATCCACTGCTGCTGCTTGAGAACAAACCCAGCGTGGAAAAGACCACACCTACCATCAAGTA
CTTCCGGACCGAGATCAGCCAAGTGACCCCAACAGGCGCCGTGATGACATACGCCCCTACCAGCATTCCC
ATGGAAAAAACCCACAAAGTGAACGCCAGCTATCCCCGGGTGTCCTCCACAAATGAGGCCAAGAGGGACA
GCGTGATCACCTCTAGTCTGAGCGGCGCCATCACCAAGCCTCCAATGACCATCATTGCCATCACACGGTT
CAGCCGGCGGAAGATCCCTTGGCAGCAGAACTTCGTGAACAATCACAACCCCAAGGGCAGACTGCGGAAT
CAGCACAAGGTGTCCCTGCAGAAAAGCACAGCCGTGATGCTGCCCAAGACAAGCCCTGCTCTGCCTCGGG
ACAAAGTGTCCCCTTTCCACTTCACCACACTGAGCACCAGCGTGATGCAGATCCCTAGCAACACCCTGAC
CACCGCTCACCACACCACCACAAAGACCCACAATCCTGGCAGCCTGCCTACCAAGAAAGAGCTGCCCTTT
CCTCCTCTGAACCCCATGCTGCCCTCCATCATCAGCAAGGACAGCTCCACCAAGAGCATCATCTCTACCC
AGACCGCCATTCCTGCCACCACTCCTACATTTCCCGCCTCCGTGATTACCTACGAGACACAGACCGAGCG
GAGCAGAGCCCAGACCATTCAGCGGGAACAAGAGCCCCAGAAGAAGAACCGGACCGATCCTAACATCAGC
CCCGATCAGTCCAGCGGCTTCACAACACCCACAGCCATGACACCACCTGTGCTGACAACAGCCGAGACAA
GCGTGAAGCCTAGCGTGTCCGCCTTCACACACAGCCCTCCAGAGAACACAACCGGCATCTCTAGCACCAT
CAGCTTCCACAGCAGGACCCTGAATCTGACCGACGTGATCGAGGAACTGGCCCAGGCCTCTACACAGACC
CTGAAGTCTACAATCGCCAGCGAGACAACCCTGAGCAGCAAGAGCCACCAGTCCACCACAACCAGAAAGG
CCATCATCCGGCACTCTACAATCCCTCCATTCCTGTCCAGCTCCGCCACACTGATGCCCGTGCCTATCAG
CCCACCTTTCACACAGAGAGCCGTGACCGACAACGTGGCCACACCTATCTCTGGCCTGATGACCAATACC
GTCGTGAAGCTGCACGAGAGCAGCCGGCACAATGCCAAACCTCAGCAGCTGGTGGCAGAGGTGGCCACAT
CTCCTAAGGTGCACCCCAACGCCAAGTTCACCATCGGCACCACACACTTCATCTACAGCAACCTGCTGCA
CAGCACCCCTATGCCTGCTCTGACAACCGTGAAGTCCCAGAACAGCAAGCTGACCCCATCTCCTTGGGCC
GAGAACCAGTTCTGGCACAAGCCCTATAGCGAGATCGCCGAGAAGGGCAAGAAACCCGAGGTGTCAATGC
TGGCCACAACAGGACTGAGCGAGGCCACAACTCTGGTGTCCGATTGGGACGGACAGAAGAACACCAAGAA
GTCCGACTTCGACAAAAAGCCCGTGCAAGAGGCCACTACCTCCAAGCTGCTGCCTTTCGATAGCCTGAGC
CGGTACATCTTCGAGAAA
